>Addgene plasmid #185065 | KBB106 | addgene full sequence | sequence record 367180 | Addgene NGS Result
TATCTCACTCGCAATCAAATTCAGCCGATAGCGGAACGGGAAGGCGACTGGAGTGCCATGTCCGGTTTTC
AACAAACCATGCAAATGCTGAATGAGGGCATCGTTCCCACTGCGATGCTGGTTGCCAACGATCAGATGGC
GCTGGGCGCAATGCGCGCCATTACCGAGTCCGGGCTGCGCGTTGGTGCGGATATCTCGGTAGTGGGATAC
GACGATACCGAAGACAGCTCATGTTATATCCCGCCGTTAACCACCATCAAACAGGATTTTCGCCTGCTGG
GGCAAACCAGCGTGGACCGCTTGCTGCAACTCTCTCAGGGCCAGGCGGTGAAGGGCAATCAGCTGTTGCC
CGTCTCACTGGTGAAAAGAAAAACCACCCTGGCGCCCAATACGCAAACCGCCTCTCCCCGCGCGTTGGCC
GATTCATTAATGCAGCTGGCACGACAGGTTTCCCGACTGGAAAGCGGGCAGTGAGCGCAACGCAATTAAT
GTAAGTTAGCTCACTCATTAGGCACCCCAGGCTTTACACTTTATGCTTCCGGCTCGTATGTTGTGTGGAA
TTGTGAGCGGATAACAATTTCACACAGGAAACAGCTATGACCATGATTACGGATTCACTGGCCGTCGTTT
TACAACGTCGTGACTGGGAAAACCCTGGCGTTACCCAACTTAATCGCCTTGCAGCACATCCCCCTTTCGC
CAGCTGGCGTAATAGCGAAGAGGCCCGCACCGATCGCCCTTCCCAACAGTTGCGCAGCCTGAATGGCGAA
TGGCGCTTTGCCTGGTTTCCGGCACCAGAAGCGGTGCCGGAAAGCTGGCTGGAGTGCGATCTTCCTGAGG
CCGATACTGTCGTCGTCCCCTCAAACTGGCAGATGCACGGTTACGATGCGCCCATCTACACCAACGTGAC
CTATCCCATTACGGTCAATCCGCCGTTTGTTCCCACGGAGAATCCGACGGGTTGTTACTCGCTCACATTT
AATGTTGATGAAAGCTGGCTACAGGAAGGCCAGACGCGAATTATTTTTGATGGCGTTGGAATTAGCTTAT
CGACTGCACGGTGCACCAATGCTTCTGGCGTCAGGCAGCCATCGGAAGCTGTGGTATGGCTGTGCAGGTC
GTAAATCACTGCATAATTCGTGTCGCTCAAGGCGCACTCCCGTTCTGGATAATGTTTTTTGCGCCGACAT
CATAACGGTTCTGGCAAATATTCTGAAATGAGCTGTTGACAATTAATCATCGGCTCGTATAATGTGTGGA
ATTGTGAGCGGATAACAATTTCACACAGGAAACAGTATTCATGTCCCCTATACTAGGTTATTGGAAAATT
AAGGGCCTTGTGCAACCCACTCGACTTCTTTTGGAATATCTTGAAGAAAAATATGAAGAGCATTTGTATG
AGCGCGATGAAGGTGATAAATGGCGAAACAAAAAGTTTGAATTGGGTTTGGAGTTTCCCAATCTTCCTTA
TTATATTGATGGTGATGTTAAATTAACACAGTCTATGGCCATCATACGTTATATAGCTGACAAGCACAAC
ATGTTGGGTGGTTGTCCAAAAGAGCGTGCAGAGATTTCAATGCTTGAAGGAGCGGTTTTGGATATTAGAT
ACGGTGTTTCGAGAATTGCATATAGTAAAGACTTTGAAACTCTCAAAGTTGATTTTCTTAGCAAGCTACC
TGAAATGCTGAAAATGTTCGAAGATCGTTTATGTCATAAAACATATTTAAATGGTGATCATGTAACCCAT
CCTGACTTCATGTTGTATGACGCTCTTGATGTTGTTTTATACATGGACCCAATGTGCCTGGATGCGTTCC
CAAAATTAGTTTGTTTTAAAAAACGTATTGAAGCTATCCCACAAATTGATAAGTACTTGAAATCCAGCAA
GTATATAGCATGGCCTTTGCAGGGCTGGCAAGCCACGTTTGGTGGTGGCGACCATCCTCCAAAATCGGAT
CTGGTTCCGCGTGGATCTCGTCGTGCATCTGTTGGATCCCCGGGAATTTTAAGGCCAAGTGATATATTTG
GTGCGAATGCTGCCTCTGGTTCCAATTCAAACGTAACAAATCCATCATCCATTTTTGGGGGGGCAGGTGG
TGTGCCGACAACTTCTTTTGGGCAGCCGCAGTCAGCCCCTAATCAGATGGGGATGGGAACAAATAATGGC
ATGAGCATGGGCGGTGGTGTTATGGCGAACAGAAAGATTGCAAGAATGAGGCACTCTAAAAGGTAAATAT
CGGTTATGTAATTAGGTATTGTGTTGTAGGAATTCATCGTGACTGACTGACGATCTGCCTCGCGCGTTTC
GGTGATGACGGTGAAAACCTCTGACACATGCAGCTCCCGGAGACGGTCACAGCTTGTCTGTAAGCGGATG
CCGGGAGCAGACAAGCCCGTCAGGGCGCGTCAGCGGGTGTTGGCGGGTGTCGGGGCGCAGCCATGACCCA
GTCACGTAGCGATAGCGGAGTGTATAATTCTTGAAGACGAAAGGGCCTCGTGATACGCCTATTTTTATAG
GTTAATGTCATGATAATAATGGTTTCTTAGACGTCAGGTGGCACTTTTCGGGGAAATGTGCGCGGAACCC
CTATTTGTTTATTTTTCTAAATACATTCAAATATGTATCCGCTCATGAGACAATAACCCTGATAAATGCT
TCAATAATATTGAAAAAGGAAGAGTATGAGTATTCAACATTTCCGTGTCGCCCTTATTCCCTTTTTTGCG
GCATTTTGCCTTCCTGTTTTTGCTCACCCAGAAACGCTGGTGAAAGTAAAAGATGCTGAAGATCAGTTGG
GTGCACGAGTGGGTTACATCGAACTGGATCTCAACAGCGGTAAGATCCTTGAGAGTTTTCGCCCCGAAGA
ACGTTTTCCAATGATGAGCACTTTTAAAGTTCTGCTATGTGGCGCGGTATTATCCCGTGTTGACGCCGGG
CAAGAGCAACTCGGTCGCCGCATACACTATTCTCAGAATGACTTGGTTGAGTACTCACCAGTCACAGAAA
AGCATCTTACGGATGGCATGACAGTAAGAGAATTATGCAGTGCTGCCATAACCATGAGTGATAACACTGC
GGCCAACTTACTTCTGACAACGATCGGAGGACCGAAGGAGCTAACCGCTTTTTTGCACAACATGGGGGAT
CATGTAACTCGCCTTGATCGTTGGGAACCGGAGCTGAATGAAGCCATACCAAACGACGAGCGTGACACCA
CGATGCCTGCAGCAATGGCAACAACGTTGCGCAAACTATTAACTGGCGAACTACTTACTCTAGCTTCCCG
GCAACAATTAATAGACTGGATGGAGGCGGATAAAGTTGCAGGACCACTTCTGCGCTCGGCCCTTCCGGCT
GGCTGGTTTATTGCTGATAAATCTGGAGCCGGTGAGCGTGGGTCTCGCGGTATCATTGCAGCACTGGGGC
CAGATGGTAAGCCCTCCCGTATCGTAGTTATCTACACGACGGGGAGTCAGGCAACTATGGATGAACGAAA
TAGACAGATCGCTGAGATAGGTGCCTCACTGATTAAGCATTGGTAACTGTCAGACCAAGTTTACTCATAT
ATACTTTAGATTGATTTAAAACTTCATTTTTAATTTAAAAGGATCTAGGTGAAGATCCTTTTTGATAATC
TCATGACCAAAATCCCTTAACGTGAGTTTTCGTTCCACTGAGCGTCAGACCCCGTAGAAAAGATCAAAGG
ATCTTCTTGAGATCCTTTTTTTCTGCGCGTAATCTGCTGCTTGCAAACAAAAAAACCACCGCTACCAGCG
GTGGTTTGTTTGCCGGATCAAGAGCTACCAACTCTTTTTCCGAAGGTAACTGGCTTCAGCAGAGCGCAGA
TACCAAATACTGTCCTTCTAGTGTAGCCGTAGTTAGGCCACCACTTCAAGAACTCTGTAGCACCGCCTAC
ATACCTCGCTCTGCTAATCCTGTTACCAGTGGCTGCTGCCAGTGGCGATAAGTCGTGTCTTACCGGGTTG
GACTCAAGACGATAGTTACCGGATAAGGCGCAGCGGTCGGGCTGAACGGGGGGTTCGTGCACACAGCCCA
GCTTGGAGCGAACGACCTACACCGAACTGAGATACCTACAGCGTGAGCTATGAGAAAGCGCCACGCTTCC
CGAAGGGAGAAAGGCGGACAGGTATCCGGTAAGCGGCAGGGTCGGAACAGGAGAGCGCACGAGGGAGCTT
CCAGGGGGAAACGCCTGGTATCTTTATAGTCCTGTCGGGTTTCGCCACCTCTGACTTGAGCGTCGATTTT
TGTGATGCTCGTCAGGGGGGCGGAGCCTATGGAAAAACGCCAGCAACGCGGCCTTTTTACGGTTCCTGGC
CTTTTGCTGGCCTTTTGCTCACATGTTCTTTCCTGCGTTATCCCCTGATTCTGTGGATAACCGTATTACC
GCCTTTGAGTGAGCTGATACCGCTCGCCGCAGCCGAACGACCGAGCGCAGCGAGTCAGTGAGCGAGGAAG
CGGAAGAGCGCCTGATGCGGTATTTTCTCCTTACGCATCTGTGCGGTATTTCACACCGCATAAATTCCGA
CACCATCGAATGGCGCAAAACCTTTCGCGGTATGGCATGATAGCGCCCGGAAGAGAGTCAATTCAGGGTG
GTGAATGTGAAACCAGTAACGTTATACGATGTCGCAGAGTATGCCGGTGTCTCTTATCAGACCGTTTCCC
GCGTGGTGAACCAGGCCAGCCACGTTTCTGCGAAAACGCGGGAAAAAGTGGAAGCGGCGATGGCGGAGCT
GAATTACATTCCCAACCGCGTGGCACAACAACTGGCGGGCAAACAGTCGTTGCTGATTGGCGTTGCCACC
TCCAGTCTGGCCCTGCACGCGCCGTCGCAAATTGTCGCGGCGATTAAATCTCGCGCCGATCAACTGGGTG
CCAGCGTGGTGGTGTCGATGGTAGAACGAAGCGGCGTCGAAGCCTGTAAAGCGGCGGTGCACAATCTTCT
CGCGCAACGCGTCAGTGGGCTGATCATTAACTATCCGCTGGATGACCAGGATGCCATTGCTGTGGAAGCT
GCCTGCACTAATGTTCCGGCGTTATTTCTTGATGTCTCTGACCAGACACCCATCAACAGTATTATTTTCT
CCCATGAAGACGGTACGCGACTGGGCGTGGAGCATCTGGTCGCATTGGGTCACCAGCAAATCGCGCTGTT
AGCGGGCCCATTAAGTTCTGTCTCGGCGCGTCTGCGTCTGGCTGGCTGGCATAAA
Features (pLannotate 1.2.2; 17 found; start..end, strand, type, name):
    487..508     +  protein_bind   CAP binding site: CAP binding activates transcription in the presence of cAMP. E. coli catabolite activator protein
    523..553     +  promoter       lac promoter: promoter for the E. coli lac operon
    561..577     +  protein_bind   lac operator: The lac repressor binds to the lac operator to inhibit transcription in E. coli. This inhibition can be relieved by adding lactose or isopropyl-β-D-thiogalactopyranoside (IPTG). lac repressor encoded by lacI
    597..770     +  CDS            lacZα: LacZα fragment of β-galactosidase; lacZ fragment
   1034..1150    -  CDS            yciV (fragment): RNAAM_ECOLI - Also known as trpH From Escherichia coli (strain K12).
   1226..1254    +  promoter       tac promoter: strong E. coli promoter; hybrid between the trp and lac UV5 promoters
   1262..1278    +  protein_bind   lac operator: The lac repressor binds to the lac operator to inhibit transcription in E. coli. This inhibition can be relieved by adding lactose or isopropyl-β-D-thiogalactopyranoside (IPTG). lac repressor encoded by lacI
   1301..1954    +  CDS            GST26_SCHJA: Experimental evidence at protein level: Swiss-Prot protein existence level 1. GST isoenzymes appear to play a central role in the parasite detoxification system. Other functions are also suspected including a role in increasing the solubility of haematin in the parasite gut. From Schistosoma japonicum (Blood fluke).
   2009..2233    +  CDS            NUP1 (fragment): NUP1_YEAST - Experimental evidence at protein level: Swiss-Prot protein existence level 1. Functions as a component of the nuclear pore complex (NPC). NPC components, collectively referred to as nucleoporins (NUPs), can play the role of both NPC structural components and of docking or interaction partners for transiently associated nuclear transport factors. Active directional transport is assured by both, a Phe-Gly (FG) repeat affinity gradient for these transport factors across the NPC and a transport cofactor concentration gradient across the nuclear envelope (GSP1 and GSP2 GTPases associat
   2295..2334    +  CDS            rop (fragment): Rop protein, which maintains plasmids at low copy number; rop
   2436..2476    +  misc_feature   bom (fragment): basis of mobility region from pBR322
   2581..2685    +  promoter       AmpR promoter: bla
   2686..3546    +  CDS            AmpR: β-lactamase; bla; confers resistance to ampicillin, carbenicillin, and related antibiotics
   3717..4305    +  rep_origin     ori: high-copy-number ColE1/pMB1/pBR322/pUC origin of replication
   4491..4542    -  misc_feature   bom (fragment): basis of mobility region from pBR322
   4549..4626    +  promoter       lacI promoter: lacI
   4627..474     +  CDS            lacI (across the origin): lac repressor; lacI; The lac repressor binds to the lac operator to inhibit transcription in E. coli. This inhibition can be relieved by adding lactose or isopropyl-β-D-thiogalactopyranoside (IPTG).
