[The description below was written by a language model from this plasmid's Addgene catalogue record and pLannotate feature annotations shown in this document.]
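Description:
KBB106 is a bacterial expression plasmid built on the pGEX-2TK backbone that produces a fragment of the Saccharomyces cerevisiae nucleoporin Nup1 fused to the C-terminus of glutathione S-transferase. The sequenced plasmid is about 5.2 kb. It replicates in E. coli from a high-copy ColE1/pMB1-type origin and is selected with ampicillin through the β-lactamase gene and its own promoter. Short remnants of pBR322 rop and bom sequences, together with a lac promoter/lacZα segment downstream of lacI, are leftover backbone features with no evident role in expression.

The expression cassette is driven by the tac promoter, a strong trp/lac hybrid, followed by a lac operator. The plasmid also carries lacI with its own promoter, so the repressor holds transcription off until it is induced with IPTG. The Schistosoma japonicum GST coding sequence comes first. After a short linker region that is not annotated in the feature table, it is followed by a roughly 225 bp NUP1 fragment. According to the record, this insert is the Nup1 C-terminal region, truncated so that only the C-terminal half of the C-terminal FG (Phe-Gly repeat) domain remains. The insert was introduced by restriction cloning, but the sites used are not recorded.

FG repeats serve as docking sites for nuclear transport factors, and the GST moiety lets the fusion be immobilised on glutathione resin. The associated publication describes using affinity chromatography to investigate protein-protein interactions in an undergraduate cell and molecular biology laboratory course, so this truncated construct is suited to pull-down experiments that test which parts of Nup1 bind candidate partners.
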