Addgene plasmid #185065: KBB106
Purpose: Bacterial expression of C-terminus of NUP1 nucleoporin as GST-Nup1-C fusion including C-terminal half of Nup1 C-terminal FG domain
Depositing lab: Ken Belanger. Depositing organization: Colgate University. Publication: Using affinity chromatography to investigate novel protein-protein interactions in an undergraduate cell and molecular biology lab course. Belanger KD. CBE Life Sci Educ. 2009 Fall;8(3):214-25. doi: 10.1187/cbe.09-03-0019. PubMed 19723816.
Backbone
  Vector backbone: pGEX-2TK
  Vector type: Bacterial Expression
Growth in bacteria
  Bacterial resistance: Ampicillin, 100 μg/mL
  Growth temperature: 37°C
  Growth strain: DH5alpha
  Copy number: High Copy
Gene/Insert
  Gene/Insert name: NUP1
  Species: S. cerevisiae (budding yeast)
  Mutation: Nup1 C-terminal region, truncated so C-terminal half of C-term FG region remains
  Tag / fusion protein: GST (N terminal on backbone)
  Cloning method: Restriction Enzyme; 5′ cloning site unknown (unknown if destroyed)
Terms and licenses: Academic/Nonprofit Terms; Industry Terms: Not Available to Industry
How to cite: KBB106 was a gift from Ken Belanger (Addgene plasmid # 185065 ; http://n2t.net/addgene:185065 ; RRID:Addgene_185065)
